Addgene plasmid #30048: HL 3152 (=HL 716 + pHL 1056)
Depositing lab: Han Lim. Depositing organization: University of California, Berkeley. Publication: Disruption of small RNA signaling caused by competition for Hfq. Hussein R, Lim HN. Proc Natl Acad Sci U S A. 2011 Jan 18;108(3):1110-5. doi: 10.1073/pnas.1010082108. Epub 2010 Dec 28. PubMed 21189298.
Backbone
  Vector backbone: ColE (from pZ system) + AmpR
  Backbone manufacturer: Lim Lab (modified from Rolf Lutz and Hermann Bujard, 1997)
  Backbone size w/o insert (bp): 2000
  Vector type: Bacterial Expression, Synthetic Biology
Growth in bacteria
  Bacterial resistance: Ampicillin, 100 μg/mL
  Growth temperature: 37°C
  Growth strain: HL 716
  Copy number: High Copy
Gene/Insert
  Gene/Insert name: pCon:MicC, pLlacO-1:rpoS::gfp
  Species: E. coli
  Insert size (bp): 1900
  Tag / fusion protein: GFP (C terminal on backbone)
  Cloning method: Restriction Enzyme; 5′ cloning site AatII (not destroyed); 3′ cloning site ApaI (not destroyed)
  Sequencing primers: 5′ ctcatgagcggatacat atttgaa; 3′ agctgatacc gctcgccgca gccgaacg
Terms and licenses: Academic/Nonprofit Terms; Industry Terms: Not Available to Industry
Depositor comments: Please note that this plasmid may require a unique bacterial strain, so make sure to confirm that you can also obtain the appropriate growth strain. Please contact us or contact our distributors if you have any questions.
How to cite: HL 3152 (=HL 716 + pHL 1056) was a gift from Han Lim (Addgene plasmid # 30048 ; http://n2t.net/addgene:30048 ; RRID:Addgene_30048)
