[The description below was written by a language model from this plasmid's Addgene catalogue record.]
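Description:
HL 3152 is the deposited form of plasmid pHL 1056 carried in the E. coli host strain HL 716; the name denotes the strain-plus-plasmid combination. The plasmid is a bacterial expression and synthetic-biology construct built on a modular backbone derived from the pZ vector system, combining a ColE-type origin of replication, which gives high copy number, with an ampicillin resistance marker for selection. The backbone is listed as about 2 kb and the insert as about 1.9 kb, cloned between AatII and ApaI sites that both remain intact.

The insert holds two E. coli-derived expression units. In the first, a promoter designated pCon, presumably constitutive judging by its name, drives MicC, an Hfq-binding small regulatory RNA. In the second, the PLlacO-1 promoter, a synthetic LacI-repressed and IPTG-inducible promoter from the pZ system, drives an rpoS::gfp fusion in which GFP sits at the C-terminal end, so fluorescence reports rpoS expression. The record does not state how much of rpoS is included in the fusion, nor does it list terminators or ribosome binding sites, and no feature table is provided.

The associated study concerns disruption of small RNA signalling through competition for the RNA chaperone Hfq. In that context, this arrangement fits a design in which a continuously expressed sRNA is present alongside an rpoS reporter, whose expression is known to depend on Hfq-mediated sRNA regulation, allowing effects of MicC on reporter output to be measured. The depositor notes that the plasmid may require its particular host strain, though the genotype of HL 716 is not given.
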