>Addgene plasmid #30048 | HL 3152 (=HL 716 + pHL 1056) | addgene partial sequence | sequence record 35302 | 30048 with GFP-R
GTTCTTCTCCTTTACGCATGCTATCATGAACTTTCAGCGTATTCTGACTCATAAGGTGGCTCCTACCCGT
GATCCCTTGACGGAACATTCAAGCAAAAGCCTGGTTCCGCCGATTTATCGCTGCGGCAAATAACGCAGCG
GGTTTACGGATTTCCCCTTGTAACGAATTTCAAAATGCAAGCGTGTTGAACTGGTTCCGGTGTCGACAGT
ATCTTGTTATCCGCTCACAATGTCAATGTTATCCGCTCACATTTATGACGTCAGGTGGCACTTTTCGGGG
AAATGTGCGCGGAACCCCTATTTGTTTATTTTTCTAAATACATTCAAATATGTATCCGCTCATGAGACAA
TAACCCTGATAAATGCTTCAATAATATTGAAAAAGGAAGAGTATGAGTATTCAACATTTCCGTGTCGCCC
TTATTCCCTTTTTTGCGGCATTTTGCCTTCCTGTTTTTGCTCACCCAGAAACGCTGGTGAAAGTAAAAGA
TGCTGAAGATCAGTTGGGTGCACGAGTGGGTTACATCGAACTGGATCTCAACAGCGGTAAGATCCTTGAG
AGTTTTCGCCCCGAAGAACGTTTTCCAATGATGAGCACTTTTAAAGTTCTGCTATGTGGCGCGGTATTAT
CCCGTATTGACGCCGGGCAAGAGCAACTCGGTCGCCGCATACACTATTCTCAGAATGACTTGGTTGAGTA
CTCACCAGTCACAGAAAAGCATCTTACGGATGGCATGACAGTAAGAGAATTATGCAGTGCTGCCATAACC
ATGAGTGATAACACTGCGGCCAACTTACTTCTGACAACGATCGGAGGACCGAAAGGAGCTAACCGCTTTT
TTGCACAACATGGGGGATCATGTAACTCGCCTTGATCGTTGGGAACC
