>Addgene plasmid #30048 | HL 3152 (=HL 716 + pHL 1056) | depositor partial sequence | sequence record 37376 | vector backbone, ColE (from pZ system) + AmpR
CCCGGGGGATCCCATGGTACGCGTGCTAGAGGCATCAAATAAAACGAAAGGCTCAGTCGAAAGACTGGGC
CTTTCGTTTTATCTGTTGTTTGTCGGTGAACGCTCTCCTGAGTAGGACAAATCCGCCGCCCTAGACCTAG
GCGTTCGGCTGCGGCGAGCGGTATCAGCTCACTCAAAGGCGGTAATACGGTTATCCACAGAATCAGGGGA
TAACGCAGGAAAGAACATGTGAGCAAAAGGCCAGCAAAAGGCCAGGAACCGTAAAAAGGCCGCGTTGCTG
GCGTTTTTCCATAGGCTCCGCCCCCCTGACGAGCATCACAAAAATCGACGCTCAAGTCAGAGGTGGCGAA
ACCCGACAGGACTATAAAGATACCAGGCGTTTCCCCCTGGAAGCTCCCTCGTGCGCTCTCCTGTTCCGAC
CCTGCCGCTTACCGGATACCTGTCCGCCTTTCTCCCTTCGGGAAGCGTGGCGCTTTCTCAATGCTCACGC
TGTAGGTATCTCAGTTCGGTGTAGGTCGTTCGCTCCAAGCTGGGCTGTGTGCACGAACCCCCCGTTCAGC
CCGACCGCTGCGCCTTATCCGGTAACTATCGTCTTGAGTCCAACCCGGTAAGACACGACTTATCGCCACT
GGCAGCAGCCACTGGTAACAGGATTAGCAGAGCGAGGTATGTAGGCGGTGCTACAGAGTTCTTGAAGTGG
TGGCCTAACTACGGCTACACTAGAAGGACAGTATTTGGTATCTGCGCTCTGCTGAAGCCAGTTACCTTCG
GAAAAAGAGTTGGTAGCTCTTGATCCGGCAAACAAACCACCGCTGGTAGCGGTGGTTTTTTTGTTTGCAA
GCAGCAGATTACGCGCAGAAAAAAAGGATCTCAAGAAGATCCTTTGATCTTTTCTACGGGGTCTGACGCT
CAGTGGAACGAAAACTCACGTTAAGGGATTTTGGTCATGACTAGTGCTTGGATTCTCACCAATAAAAAAC
GCCCGGCGGCAACCGAGCGTTCTGAACAAATCCAGATGGAGTTCTGAGGTCATTACTGGATCTATCAACA
GGAGTCCAAGCGAGCTCGTAAACTTGGTCTGACAGTTACCAATGCTTAATCAGTGAGGCACCTATCTCAG
CGATCTGTCTATTTCGTTCATCCATAGTTGCCTGACTCCCCGTCGTGTAGATAACTACGATACGGGAGGG
CTTACCATCTGGCCCCAGTGCTGCAATGATACCGCGAGACCCACGCTCACCGGCTCCAGATTTATCAGCA
ATAAACCAGCCAGCCGGAAGGGCCGAGCGCAGAAGTGGTCCTGCAACTTTATCCGCCTCCATCCAGTCTA
TTAATTGTTGCCGGGAAGCTAGAGTAAGTAGTTCGCCAGTTAATAGTTTGCGCAACGTTGTTGCCATTGC
TACAGGCATCGTGGTGTCACGCTCGTCGTTTGGTATGGCTTCATTCAGCTCCGGTTCCCAACGATCAAGG
CGAGTTACATGATCCCCCATGTTGTGCAAAAAAGCGGTTAGCTCCTTCGGTCCTCCGATCGTTGTCAGAA
GTAAGTTGGCCGCAGTGTTATCACTCATGGTTATGGCAGCACTGCATAATTCTCTTACTGTCATGCCATC
CGTAAGATGCTTTTCTGTGACTGGTGAGTACTCAACCAAGTCATTCTGAGAATAGTGTATGCGGCGACCG
AGTTGCTCTTGCCCGGCGTCAATACGGGATAATACCGCGCCACATAGCAGAACTTTAAAAGTGCTCATCA
TTGGAAAACGTTCTTCGGGGCGAAAACTCTCAAGGATCTTACCGCTGTTGAGATCCAGTTCGATGTAACC
CACTCGTGCACCCAACTGATCTTCAGCATCTTTTACTTTCACCAGCGTTTCTGGGTGAGCAAAAACAGGA
AGGCAAAATGCCGCAAAAAAGGGAATAAGGGCGACACGGAAATGTTGAATACTCATACTCTTCCTTTTTC
AATATTATTGAAGCATTTATCAGGGTTATTGTCTCATGAGCGGATACATATTTGAATGTATTTAGAAAAA
TAAACAAATAGGGGTTCCGCGCACATTTCCCCGAAAAGTGCCACCTGACGTC
