>Addgene plasmid #30048 | HL 3152 (=HL 716 + pHL 1056) | depositor partial sequence | sequence record 37377 | micC
TTATATGCCTTTATTGTCACAGATTTTATTTTCTGTTGGGCCATTGCATTGCCACTGATTTTCCAACATA
TAAAAAGACAAGCCCGAACAGTCGTCCGGGCTTTTTTTTTAGAATTGGATAATCCTTATCCAG
