>Addgene plasmid #30048 | HL 3152 (=HL 716 + pHL 1056) | depositor partial sequence | sequence record 37378 | rpoS
ACCGGAACCAGTTCAACACGCTTGCATTTTGAAATTCGTTACAAGGGGAAATCCGTAAACCCGCTGCGTT
ATTTGCCGCAGCGATAAATCGGCGGAACCAGGCTTTTGCTTGAATGTTCCGTCAAGGGATCACGGGTAGG
AGCCACCTTATGAGTCAGAATACGCTGAAAGTTCATGATA
