>Addgene plasmid #30048 | HL 3152 (=HL 716 + pHL 1056) | addgene partial sequence | sequence record 38033 | GFP-F 5'-GGTCCTTCTTGAGTTTGTAAC-3'
AATAAAAGCTAGCTTGGCTGTTTTGGCGGATGAGAGAAGATTTTCAGCCTGATACAGATTAAATCAGAAC
GCAGAAGCGGTCTGATAAAACAGAATTTGCCTGGCGGCAGTAGCGCGGTGGTCCCACCTGACCCCATGCC
GAACTCAGAAGTGAAACGCCGTAGCGCCGATGGTAGTGTGGGGTCTCCCCATGCGAGAGTAGGGAACTGC
CAGGCATCAAATAAAACGAAAGGCTCAGTCGAAAGACTGGGCCTTTCGTTTTATCTGTTGTTTGTCGGTG
AACGCTCTCCTGAGTAGGACAAATCCGCCGGGAGCGGATTTGAACGTTGCGAAGCAACGGCCCGGAGGGT
GGCGGGCAGGACGCCCGCCATAAACTGCCAGGCATCAAATTAAGCAGAAGGCCATCCTGACGGATGGCCT
TTTTGCGTTTCTACAAACTCTTTTGTTTATTTTTCTAAATACATTCAAATATGTATCCGCTCAGGATCCT
CGAGCACCGTCGTTGTTGACATTTTTATGCTTGGCGGTTATAATGGATTCCACACACCCGGGTTATATGC
CTTTATTGTCACAGATTTTATTTTCTGTTGGGCCATTGCATTGCCACTGATTTTCCAACATATAAAAAGA
CAAGCCCGAACAGTCGTCCGGGCTTTTTTTTTAGAATTGGATAATCCTTATCCAGAGGGCCCATGGTACT
CGTGCTAGAGGCATCAAAT
